>Addgene plasmid #185788 | pET28a-eGFP-Pep-H | addgene full sequence | sequence record 369505 | Addgene NGS Result
CGGTTTGCGTATTGGGCGCCAGGGTGGTTTTTCTTTTCACCAGTGAGACGGGCAACAGCTGATTGCCCTT
CACCGCCTGGCCCTGAGAGAGTTGCAGCAAGCGGTCCACGCTGGTTTGCCCCAGCAGGCGAAAATCCTGT
TTGATGGTGGTTAACGGCGGGATATAACATGAGCTGTCTTCGGTATCGTCGTATCCCACTACCGAGATAT
CCGCACCAACGCGCAGCCCGGACTCGGTAATGGCGCGCATTGCGCCCAGCGCCATCTGATCGTTGGCAAC
CAGCATCGCAGTGGGAACGATGCCCTCATTCAGCATTTGCATGGTTTGTTGAAAACCGGACATGGCACTC
CAGTCGCCTTCCCGTTCCGCTATCGGCTGAATTTGATTGCGAGTGAGATATTTATGCCAGCCAGCCAGAC
GCAGACGCGCCGAGACAGAACTTAATGGGCCCGCTAACAGCGCGATTTGCTGGTGACCCAATGCGACCAG
ATGCTCCACGCCCAGTCGCGTACCGTCTTCATGGGAGAAAATAATACTGTTGATGGGTGTCTGGTCAGAG
ACATCAAGAAATAACGCCGGAACATTAGTGCAGGCAGCTTCCACAGCAATGGCATCCTGGTCATCCAGCG
GATAGTTAATGATCAGCCCACTGACGCGTTGCGCGAGAAGATTGTGCACCGCCGCTTTACAGGCTTCGAC
GCCGCTTCGTTCTACCATCGACACCACCACGCTGGCACCCAGTTGATCGGCGCGAGATTTAATCGCCGCG
ACAATTTGCGACGGCGCGTGCAGGGCCAGACTGGAGGTGGCAACGCCAATCAGCAACGACTGTTTGCCCG
CCAGTTGTTGTGCCACGCGGTTGGGAATGTAATTCAGCTCCGCCATCGCCGCTTCCACTTTTTCCCGCGT
TTTCGCAGAAACGTGGCTGGCCTGGTTCACCACGCGGGAAACGGTCTGATAAGAGACACCGGCATACTCT
GCGACATCGTATAACGTTACTGGTTTCACATTCACCACCCTGAATTGACTCTCTTCCGGGCGCTATCATG
CCATACCGCGAAAGGTTTTGCGCCATTCGATGGTGTCCGGGATCTCGACGCTCTCCCTTATGCGACTCCT
GCATTAGGAAGCAGCCCAGTAGTAGGTTGAGGCCGTTGAGCACCGCCGCCGCAAGGAATGGTGCATGCAA
GGAGATGGCGCCCAACAGTCCCCCGGCCACGGGGCCTGCCACCATACCCACGCCGAAACAAGCGCTCATG
AGCCCGAAGTGGCGAGCCCGATCTTCCCCATCGGTGATGTCGGCGATATAGGCGCCAGCAACCGCACCTG
TGGCGCCGGTGATGCCGGCCACGATGCGTCCGGCGTAGAGGATCGAGATCTCGATCCCGCGAAATTAATA
CGACTCACTATAGGGGAATTGTGAGCGGATAACAATTCCCCTCTAGAAATAATTTTGTTTAACTTTAAGA
AGGAGATATACCATGGGTCACCACCACCACCACCACACCGACCCGATGGTGAGCAAAGGCGAGGAACTGT
TCACCGGTGTGGTTCCGATCCTGGTGGAACTGGACGGCGATGTTAACGGTCACAAGTTTAGCGTTAGCGG
CGAGGGCGAAGGTGATGCGACCTACGGCAAGCTGACCCTGAAATTCATTTGCACCACCGGTAAACTGCCG
GTGCCGTGGCCGACCCTGGTTACCACCCTGGCGTACGGTGTGCTGTGCTTTAGCCGTTATCCGGACCACA
TGAAGCAGCACGATTTCTTTAAAAGCGCGATGCCGGAAGGCTACGTTCAAGAGCGTACCATCTTCTTTAA
GGACGATGGTAACTATAAAACCCGTGCGGAAGTGAAGTTCGAGGGCGACACCCTGGTTAACCGTATCGAA
CTGAAGGGTATTGACTTTAAAGAGGATGGCAACATTCTGGGTCACAAGCTGGAATACAACTATAACAGCC
ACAACGTGTACATCATGGCGGATAAGCAGAAAAACGGCATTAAGAGCAACTTTAAAATCCGTCACAACAT
TGAGGACGGTAGCGTGCAACTGGCGGATCACTACCAGCAAAACACCCCGATTGGTGATGGTCCGGTTCTG
CTGCCGGATAACCACTATCTGAGCACCCAGAGCAAGCTGAGCAAAGACCCGAACGAAAAACGTGATCACA
TGGTGCTGCTGGAGTTCGTTACCGCGGCGGGCATTACCCTGGGTATGGACGAGCTGTATAAGGGTGGCGG
TGGCAGCGGTGGCGGTGGCAGCTGGTTCCGTTTTGAGTGGGAGTTCGAGTTTTGGTAATAACTCGAGCAC
CACCACCACCACCACTGAGATCCGGCTGCTAACAAAGCCCGAAAGGAAGCTGAGTTGGCTGCTGCCACCG
CTGAGCAATAACTAGCATAACCCCTTGGGGCCTCTAAACGGGTCTTGAGGGGTTTTTTGCTGAAAGGAGG
AACTATATCCGGATTGGCGAATGGG
[124 nt withheld, positions 2476-2599]
C
[91 nt withheld, positions 2601-2691]
A
[49 nt withheld, positions 2693-2741]
CCTTTGACGTTGGAGTCCACGTTCTTT
[37 nt withheld, positions 2769-2805]
ACCCTATCTCGGTCTATTCTTTTGATTTATAAGGGATTTTGCCGATTTCGGCCTATTGGTTAAAAAATGA
GCTGATTTAACAAAAATTTAACGCGAATTTTAACAAAATATTAACGCTTACAATTTAGGTGGCACTTTTC
GGGGAAATGTGCGCGGAACCCCTATTTGTTTATTTTTCTAAATACATTCAAATATGTATCCGCTCATGAA
TTAATTCTTAGAAAAACTCATCGAGCATCAAATGAAACTGCAATTTATTCATATCAGGATTATCAATACC
ATATTTTTGAAAAAGCCGTTTCTGTAATGAAGGAGAAAACTCACCGAGGCAGTTCCATAGGATGGCAAGA
TCCTGGTATCGGTCTGCGATTCCGACTCGTCCAACATCAATACAACCTATTAATTTCCCCTCGTCAAAAA
TAAGGTTATCAAGTGAGAAATCACCATGAGTGACGACTGAATCCGGTGAGAATGGCAAAAGTTTATGCAT
TTCTTTCCAGACTTGTTCAACAGGCCAGCCATTACGCTCGTCATCAAAATCACTCGCATCAACCAAACCG
TTATTCATTCGTGATTGCGCCTGAGCGAGACGAAATACGCGATCGCTGTTAAAAGGACAATTACAAACAG
GAATCGAATGCAACCGGCGCAGGAACACTGCCAGCGCATCAACAATATTTTCACCTGAATCAGGATATTC
TTCTAATACCTGGAATGCTGTTTTCCCGGGGATCGCAGTGGTGAGTAACCATGCATCATCAGGAGTACGG
ATAAAATGCTTGATGGTCGGAAGAGGCATAAATTCCGTCAGCCAGTTTAGTCTGACCATCTCATCTGTAA
CATCATTGGCAACGCTACCTTTGCCATGTTTCAGAAACAACTCTGGCGCATCGGGCTTCCCATACAATCG
ATAGATTGTCGCACCTGATTGCCCGACATTATCGCGAGCCCATTTATACCCATATAAATCAGCATCCATG
TTGGAATTTAATCGCGGCCTAGAGCAAGACGTTTCCCGTTGAATATGGCTCATAACACCCCTTGTATTAC
TGTTTATGTAAGCAGACAGTTTTATTGTTCATGACCAAAATCCCTTAACGTGAGTTTTCGTTCCACTGAG
CGTCAGACCCCGTAGAAAAGATCAAAGGATCTTCTTGAGATCCTTTTTTTCTGCGCGTAATCTGCTGCTT
GCAAACAAAAAAACCACCGCTACCAGCGGTGGTTTGTTTGCCGGATCAAGAGCTACCAACTCTTTTTCCG
AAGGTAACTGGCTTCAGCAGAGCGCAGATACCAAATACTGTCCTTCTAGTGTAGCCGTAGTTAGGCCACC
ACTTCAAGAACTCTGTAGCACCGCCTACATACCTCGCTCTGCTAATCCTGTTACCAGTGGCTGCTGCCAG
TGGCGATAAGTCGTGTCTTACCGGGTTGGACTCAAGACGATAGTTACCGGATAAGGCGCAGCGGTCGGGC
TGAACGGGGGGTTCGTGCACACAGCCCAGCTTGGAGCGAACGACCTACACCGAACTGAGATACCTACAGC
GTGAGCTATGAGAAAGCGCCACGCTTCCCGAAGGGAGAAAGGCGGACAGGTATCCGGTAAGCGGCAGGGT
CGGAACAGGAGAGCGCACGAGGGAGCTTCCAGGGGGAAACGCCTGGTATCTTTATAGTCCTGTCGGGTTT
CGCCACCTCTGACTTGAGCGTCGATTTTTGTGATGCTCGTCAGGGGGGCGGAGCCTATGGAAAAACGCCA
GCAACGCGGCCTTTTTACGGTTCCTGGCCTTTTGCTGGCCTTTTGCTCACATGTTCTTTCCTGCGTTATC
CCCTGATTCTGTGGATAACCGTATTACCGCCTTTGAGTGAGCTGATACCGCTCGCCGCAGCCGAACGACC
GAGCGCAGCGAGTCAGTGAGCGAGGAAGCGGAAGAGCGCCTGATGCGGTATTTTCTCCTTACGCATCTGT
GCGGTATTTCACACCGCAATGGTGCACTCTCAGTACAATCTGCTCTGATGCCGCATAGTTAAGCCAGTAT
ACACTCCGCTATCGCTACGTGACTGGGTCATGGCTGCGCCCCGACACCCGCCAACACCCGCTGACGCGCC
CTGACGGGCTTGTCTGCTCCCGGCATCCGCTTACAGACAAGCTGTGACCGTCTCCGGGAGCTGCATGTGT
CAGAGGTTTTCACCGTCATCACCGAAACGCGCGAGGCAGCTGCGGTAAAGCTCATCAGCGTGGTCGTGAA
GCGATTCACAGATGTCTGCCTGTTCATCCGCGTCCAGCTCGTTGAGTTTCTCCAGAAGCGTTAATGTCTG
GCTTCTGATAAAGCGGGCCATGTTAAGGGCGGTTTTTTCCTGTTTGGTCACTGATGCCTCCGTGTAAGGG
GGATTTCTGTTCATGGGGGTAATGATACCGATGAAACGAGAGAGGATGCTCACGATACGGGTTACTGATG
ATGAACATGCCCGGTTACTGGAACGTTGTGAGGGTAAACAACTGGCGGTATGGATGCGGCGGGACCAGAG
AAAAATCACTCAGGGTCAATGCCAGCGCTTCGTTAATACAGATGTAGGTGTTCCACAGGGTAGCCAGCAG
CATCCTGCGATGCAGATCCGGAACATAATGGTGCAGGGCGCTGACTTCCGCGTTTCCAGACTTTACGAAA
CACGGAAACCGAAGACCATTCATGTTGTTGCTCAGGTCGCAGACGTTTTGCAGCAGCAGTCGCTTCACGT
TCGCTCGCGTATCGGTGATTCATTCTGCTAACCAGTAAGGCAACCCCGCCAGCCTAGCCGGGTCCTCAAC
GACAGGAGCACGATCATGCGCACCCGTGGGGCCGCCATGCCGGCGATAATGGCCTGCTTCTCGCCGAAAC
GTTTGGTGGCGGGACCAGTGACGAAGGCTTGAGCGAGGGCGTGCAAGATTCCGAATACCGCAAGCGACAG
GCCGATCATCGTCGCGCTCCAGCGAAAGCGGTCCTCGCCGAAAATGACCCAGAGCGCTGCCGGCACCTGT
CCTACGAGTTGCATGATAAAGAAGACAGTCATAAGTGCGGCGACGATAGTCATGCCCCGCGCCCACCGGA
AGGAGCTGACTGGGTTGAAGGCTCTCAAGGGCATCGGTCGAGATCCCGGTGCCTAATGAGTGAGCTAACT
TACATTAATTGCGTTGCGCTCACTGCCCGCTTTCCAGTCGGGAAACCTGTCGTGCCAGCTGCATTAATGA
ATCGGCCAACGCGCGGGGAGAGG
Features (pLannotate 1.2.2; 20 found; start..end, strand, type, name):
   1010..1087    -  promoter       lacI promoter: lacI
   1095..1374    -  CDS            TcR (fragment): tetracycline efflux protein; tet; confers resistance to tetracycline
   1396..1414    +  promoter       T7 promoter: promoter for bacteriophage T7 RNA polymerase
   1415..1439    +  protein_bind   lac operator: The lac repressor binds to the lac operator to inhibit transcription in E. coli. This inhibition can be relieved by adding lactose or isopropyl-β-D-thiogalactopyranoside (IPTG). lac repressor encoded by lacI
   1454..1476    +  RBS            RBS: efficient ribosome binding site from bacteriophage T7 gene 10 (Olins and Rangwala, 1989)
   1489..1506    +  CDS            9xHis (fragment): 9xHis affinity tag
   1516..2232    +  CDS            rsEGFP2: rsEGFP2 is a photoswitchable green fluorescent protein published in 2012, derived from Aequorea victoria. It is reported to be a rapidly-maturing monomer with moderate acid sensitivity.
   2308..2325    +  CDS            9xHis (fragment): 9xHis affinity tag
   2335..2384    +  CDS            SET1 (fragment): solubility-enhancement tag derived from T7 phage gene 10B
   2392..2439    +  terminator     T7 terminator: transcription terminator for bacteriophage T7 RNA polymerase
   2476..2904    +  rep_origin     f1 ori (sequence partly withheld): f1 bacteriophage origin of replication; arrow indicates direction of (+) strand synthesis
   2957..3014    +  promoter       AmpR promoter (fragment): bla
   3023..3838    -  CDS            KanR: aminoglycoside phosphotransferase; aph(3')-Ia; confers resistance to kanamycin in bacteria or G418 (Geneticin®) in eukaryotes
   3960..4548    +  rep_origin     ori: high-copy-number ColE1/pMB1/pBR322/pUC origin of replication
   4734..4873    -  misc_feature   bom: basis of mobility region from pBR322
   4975..5166    -  CDS            rop: Rop protein, which maintains plasmids at low copy number; rop
   5183..5563    +  CDS            YPB1_ECOLX: Protein predicted: Swiss-Prot protein existence level 4. From Escherichia coli.
   5635..5926    -  CDS            TcR (fragment): tetracycline efflux protein; tet; confers resistance to tetracycline
   5941..5962    -  protein_bind   CAP binding site: CAP binding activates transcription in the presence of cAMP. E. coli catabolite activator protein
   5975..1009    -  CDS            lacI (across the origin): lac repressor; lacI; The lac repressor binds to the lac operator to inhibit transcription in E. coli. This inhibition can be relieved by adding lactose or isopropyl-β-D-thiogalactopyranoside (IPTG).
