[The description below was written by a language model from this plasmid's Addgene catalogue record and pLannotate feature annotations shown in this document.]
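Description:
pET28a-eGFP-Pep-H is a bacterial expression plasmid of about 6.0 kb, built on the pET28a backbone and designed for T7-driven production of a fluorescent fusion protein in E. coli. It replicates from a ColE1/pBR322-type origin. The bom and rop elements are retained, although the catalogue lists the plasmid as high copy. Selection is by kanamycin through the aph(3')-Ia gene. An f1 origin and a lacI repressor gene with its own promoter are also present, as is usual for pET vectors. The short tetracycline-resistance fragments and a partial AmpR promoter in the annotation are backbone remnants, not functional markers.

The expression cassette runs from a T7 promoter through an adjacent lac operator and the T7 gene 10 ribosome binding site to a T7 terminator. Transcription therefore requires a host supplying T7 RNA polymerase and is held off by LacI until induced with IPTG. The insert was cloned between NcoI and XhoI, and both sites are preserved. It encodes an N-terminal His tag followed by enhanced GFP, derived from Aequorea victoria. The automated annotation labels this reading frame as the closely related variant rsEGFP2, which most likely reflects sequence similarity rather than a different reporter. According to the record, eGFP is joined through a glycine-serine linker to the self-assembling peptide Pep-H, which the insert field calls Pep4. This segment is not annotated separately but would fall in the gap downstream of the GFP coding region. A second His-tag sequence from the vector lies after the insert, and the record does not state whether it is translated.

The associated publication concerns the custom design of protein particles as multifunctional biomaterials. This suggests the construct is used to produce GFP-labelled self-assembling protein particles that can be purified by metal affinity and tracked by fluorescence.
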