Addgene plasmid #185788: pET28a-eGFP-Pep-H
Purpose: Encodes enhanced green flourescent protein linked to Pep-H self-assembling peptide via a GS-linker sequence
Depositing lab: Lizhong He. Depositing organization: Monash University. Publication: Custom Design of Protein Particles as Multifunctional Biomaterials. Shanbhag BK, Liu C, Pradeep GC, Younas T, Hu KKY, Fulcher AJ, Struwe WB, Steer D, Dumsday G, Harper IS, Kukura P, Haritos VS, He L. Adv. Funct. Mater. 2022, 32, 2108039 10.1002/adfm.202108039.
Backbone
  Vector backbone: pET28a
  Vector type: Bacterial Expression
Growth in bacteria
  Bacterial resistance: Kanamycin, 50 μg/mL
  Growth temperature: 37°C
  Growth strain: DH5alpha
  Copy number: High Copy
Gene/Insert
  Gene/Insert name: eGFP-Pep4
  Species: Aequorea victoria
  Promoter: T7
  Tag / fusion protein: His-tag (N terminal on insert)
  Cloning method: Restriction Enzyme; 5′ cloning site NcoI (not destroyed); 3′ cloning site XhoI (not destroyed)
Terms and licenses: Academic/Nonprofit Terms; Industry Terms: Not Available to Industry
How to cite: pET28a-eGFP-Pep-H was a gift from Lizhong He (Addgene plasmid # 185788 ; http://n2t.net/addgene:185788 ; RRID:Addgene_185788)
