>Addgene plasmid #185788 | pET28a-eGFP-Pep-H | depositor partial sequence | sequence record 360550 | Gene for eGFP-Pep-H with 5'and 3' restriction sites
CCATGGGTCACCACCACCACCACCACACCGACCCGATGGTGAGCAAAGGCGAGGAACTGTTCACCGGTGT
GGTTCCGATCCTGGTGGAACTGGACGGCGATGTTAACGGTCACAAGTTTAGCGTTAGCGGCGAGGGCGAA
GGTGATGCGACCTACGGCAAGCTGACCCTGAAATTCATTTGCACCACCGGTAAACTGCCGGTGCCGTGGC
CGACCCTGGTTACCACCCTGGCGTACGGTGTGCTGTGCTTTAGCCGTTATCCGGACCACATGAAGCAGCA
CGATTTCTTTAAAAGCGCGATGCCGGAAGGCTACGTTCAAGAGCGTACCATCTTCTTTAAGGACGATGGT
AACTATAAAACCCGTGCGGAAGTGAAGTTCGAGGGCGACACCCTGGTTAACCGTATCGAACTGAAGGGTA
TTGACTTTAAAGAGGATGGCAACATTCTGGGTCACAAGCTGGAATACAACTATAACAGCCACAACGTGTA
CATCATGGCGGATAAGCAGAAAAACGGCATTAAGAGCAACTTTAAAATCCGTCACAACATTGAGGACGGT
AGCGTGCAACTGGCGGATCACTACCAGCAAAACACCCCGATTGGTGATGGTCCGGTTCTGCTGCCGGATA
ACCACTATCTGAGCACCCAGAGCAAGCTGAGCAAAGACCCGAACGAAAAACGTGATCACATGGTGCTGCT
GGAGTTCGTTACCGCGGCGGGCATTACCCTGGGTATGGACGAGCTGTATAAGGGTGGCGGTGGCAGCGGT
GGCGGTGGCAGCTGGTTCCGTTTTGAGTGGGAGTTCGAGTTTTGGTAATAACTCGAG
